Addgene plasmid #26371: pENTR4_EWSR1_C2G_R650G
Depositing lab: Thomas Tuschl. Depositing organization: Rockefeller University. Publication: RNA targets of wild-type and mutant FET family proteins. Hoell JI, Larsson E, Runge S, Nusbaum JD, Duggimpudi S, Farazi TA, Hafner M, Borkhardt A, Sander C, Tuschl T. Nat Struct Mol Biol. 2011 Nov 13. doi: 10.1038/nsmb.2163. PubMed 22081015.
Backbone
  Vector backbone: pENTR4
  Backbone manufacturer: Invitrogen
  Backbone size w/o insert (bp): 2278
  Vector type: Entry Vector
Growth in bacteria
  Bacterial resistance: Kanamycin, 50 μg/mL
  Growth temperature: 37°C
  Growth strain: DH5alpha
  Copy number: High Copy
Gene/Insert
  Gene/Insert name: EWSR1
  Species: H. sapiens (human)
  Insert size (bp): 1971
  Mutation: R650G
  Entrez Gene: EWSR1 (a.k.a. EWS, EWS-FLI1)
  Cloning method: Restriction Enzyme; 5′ cloning site SalI (not destroyed); 3′ cloning site NotI (not destroyed)
  Sequencing primers: 5′ pENTR-F; 3′ pENTR-R
Terms and licenses: Academic/Nonprofit Terms; Industry Terms: Not Available to Industry
How to cite: pENTR4_EWSR1_C2G_R650G was a gift from Thomas Tuschl (Addgene plasmid # 26371 ; http://n2t.net/addgene:26371 ; RRID:Addgene_26371)
