[The description below was written by a language model from this plasmid's Addgene catalogue record.]
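Description:
pENTR4_EWSR1_C2G_R650G is a Gateway entry clone built on the Invitrogen pENTR4 backbone (about 2.3 kb without insert). It carries a roughly 2 kb human EWSR1 coding insert with an R650G amino-acid substitution. The plasmid is maintained at high copy number in standard E. coli cloning strains under kanamycin selection. The insert was placed between the SalI and NotI sites by restriction cloning, and both sites remain intact, so the fragment can be excised again if needed. No feature table is provided, so the exact layout of the backbone elements cannot be confirmed. In general, pENTR-type entry vectors flank the cloning region with attL recombination sites. The name also contains "C2G", which probably denotes a second nucleotide or cloning-related change, but the record does not explain it.

As an entry vector, this construct is not itself an expression plasmid. The record lists no promoter, epitope tag or reporter associated with the insert, and expression would depend on the destination vector chosen. The intended use is to transfer the EWSR1 R650G open reading frame by LR recombination into Gateway destination vectors, which supply the promoter, tags and host-specific selection. EWSR1 encodes an RNA-binding protein of the FET family (FUS, EWSR1, TAF15). The plasmid comes from a study comparing the RNA targets of wild-type and mutant FET proteins, which indicates that it serves as the source clone for expressing this mutant alongside its wild-type counterpart. The record does not describe the functional consequence of R650G.
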