>Addgene plasmid #26371 | pENTR4_EWSR1_C2G_R650G | addgene partial sequence | sequence record 32540 | 26371 with pENTR-R
GTTTTATTGTTCATGATGATATATTTTTATCTTGTGCAATGTAACATCAGAGATTTTGAGACACGGGCCA
GAGCTGCAGCTGGATGGCAAATAATGATTTTATTTTGACTGATAGTGACCTGTTCGTTGCAACAAATTGA
TAAGCAATGCTTTCTTATAATGCCAACTTTGTACAAGAAAGCTGGGTCTAGATATCTCGAGTGCGGCCGC
CTAGTAGGGCCGATCTCTGCCCTCCTGACGGTGCTCGCCTTTATCCATTTTTCCAGGTCCTCCACGTCCT
CCTCTTCTTCCTCCCATCTGTTCCATCAAAGGTCCAGGGGGCCCCCCAGGGCCACCTCGTCTTCCTCCAC
CAAAGCCACCTCGGTCCATGCCCCGGCCACCACGGAAGCCACCTCTGTCTCCACCACGGCCACCTCTGAA
CATTCCACCGGGACCACCACGATCCATGAGGCCACCTCTTCCTCCCCGCATGCCACCAGGGCCACCTCTG
CCACGATCACCACCCGGGGGCGGAAAGGGTGGCGGGAGGAAGCCTTCAGGCTTTGGGGCCTTACACTGGT
TGCACTCTGTTCTCCAGGCGAAGTTCTGGTTTCCACAACCCGGATTGGGACACTGCCAGTCTCCAGCTCG
GTGCTGGACGTTTCCTCCTCCAGAGGGGTTCCCTCGG
